>Addgene plasmid #75926 | PRKCA gRNA (BRDN0001145588) | addgene full sequence | sequence record 184840 | Addgene Assembled Sequence
CCCGGGTGCAAAGATGGATAAAGTTTTAAACAGAGAGGAATCTTTGCAGCTAATGGACCTTCTAGGTCTT
GAAAGGAGTGGGAATTGGCTCCGGTGCCCGTCAGTGGGCAGAGCGCACATCGCCCACAGTCCCCGAGAAG
TTGGGGGGAGGGGTCGGCAATTGATCCGGTGCCTAGAGAAGGTGGCGCGGGGTAAACTGGGAAAGTGATG
TCGTGTACTGGCTCCGCCTTTTTCCCGAGGGTGGGGGAGAACCGTATATAAGTGCAGTAGTCGCCGTGAA
CGTTCTTTTTCGCAACGGGTTTGCCGCCAGAACACAGGTAAGTGCCGTGTGTGGTTCCCGCGGGCCTGGC
CTCTTTACGGGTTATGGCCCTTGCGTGCCTTGAATTACTTCCACCTGGCTGCAGTACGTGATTCTTGATC
CCGAGCTTCGGGTTGGAAGTGGGTGGGAGAGTTCGAGGCCTTGCGCTTAAGGAGCCCCTTCGCCTCGTGC
TTGAGTTGAGGCCTGGCCTGGGCGCTGGGGCCGCCGCGTGCGAATCTGGTGGCACCTTCGCGCCTGTCTC
GCTGCTTTCGATAAGTCTCTAGCCATTTAAAATTTTTGATGACCTGCTGCGACGCTTTTTTTCTGGCAAG
ATAGTCTTGTAAATGCGGGCCAAGATCTGCACACTGGTATTTCGGTTTTTGGGGCCGCGGGCGGCGACGG
GGCCCGTGCGTCCCAGCGCACATGTTCGGCGAGGCGGGGCCTGCGAGCGCGGCCACCGAGAATCGGACGG
GGGTAGTCTCAAGCTGGCCGGCCTGCTCTGGTGCCTGGCCTCGCGCCGCCGTGTATCGCCCCGCCCTGGG
CGGCAAGGCTGGCCCGGTCGGCACCAGTTGCGTGAGCGGAAAGATGGCCGCTTCCCGGCCCTGCTGCAGG
GAGCTCAAAATGGAGGACGCGGCGCTCGGGAGAGCGGGCGGGTGAGTCACCCACACAAAGGAAAAGGGCC
TTTCCGTCCTCAGCCGTCGCTTCATGTGACTCCACGGAGTACCGGGCGCCGTCCAGGCACCTCGATTAGT
TCTCGAGCTTTTGGAGTACGTCGTCTTTAGGTTGGGGGGAGGGGTTTTATGCGATGGAGTTTCCCCACAC
TGAGTGGGTGGAGACTGAAGTTAGGCCAGCTTGGCACTTGATGTAATTCTCCTTGGAATTTGCCCTTTTT
GAGTTTGGATCTTGGTTCATTCTCAAGCCTCAGACAGTGGTTCAAAGTTTTTTTCTTCCATTTCAGGTGT
CGTGACGTACGGCCACCATGACCGAGTACAAGCCCACGGTGCGCCTCGCCACCCGCGACGACGTCCCCAG
GGCCGTACGCACCCTCGCCGCCGCGTTCGCCGACTACCCCGCCACGCGCCACACCGTCGATCCGGACCGC
CACATCGAGCGGGTCACCGAGCTGCAAGAACTCTTCCTCACGCGCGTCGGGCTCGACATCGGCAAGGTGT
GGGTCGCGGACGACGGCGCCGCCGTGGCGGTCTGGACCACGCCGGAGAGCGTCGAAGCGGGGGCGGTGTT
CGCCGAGATCGGCCCGCGCATGGCCGAGTTGAGCGGTTCCCGGCTGGCCGCGCAGCAACAGATGGAAGGC
CTCCTGGCGCCGCACCGGCCCAAGGAGCCCGCGTGGTTCCTGGCCACCGTCGGAGTCTCGCCCGACCACC
AGGGCAAGGGTCTGGGCAGCGCCGTCGTGCTCCCCGGAGTGGAGGCGGCCGAGCGCGCCGGGGTGCCCGC
CTTCCTGGAGACCTCCGCGCCCCGCAACCTCCCCTTCTACGAGCGGCTCGGCTTCACCGTCACCGCCGAC
GTCGAGGTGCCCGAAGGACCGCGCACCTGGTGCATGACCCGCAAGCCCGGTGCCTGAACGCGTTAAGTCG
ACAATCAACCTCTGGATTACAAAATTTGTGAAAGATTGACTGGTATTCTTAACTATGTTGCTCCTTTTAC
GCTATGTGGATACGCTGCTTTAATGCCTTTGTATCATGCTATTGCTTCCCGTATGGCTTTCATTTTCTCC
TCCTTGTATAAATCCTGGTTGCTGTCTCTTTATGAGGAGTTGTGGCCCGTTGTCAGGCAACGTGGCGTGG
TGTGCACTGTGTTTGCTGACGCAACCCCCACTGGTTGGGGCATTGCCACCACCTGTCAGCTCCTTTCCGG
GACTTTCGCTTTCCCCCTCCCTATTGCCACGGCGGAACTCATCGCCGCCTGCCTTGCCCGCTGCTGGACA
GGGGCTCGGCTGTTGGGCACTGACAATTCCGTGGTGTTGTCGGGGAAATCATCGTCCTTTCCTTGGCTGC
TCGCCTGTGTTGCCACCTGGATTCTGCGCGGGACGTCCTTCTGCTACGTCCCTTCGGCCCTCAATCCAGC
GGACCTTCCTTCCCGCGGCCTGCTGCCGGCTCTGCGGCCTCTTCCGCGTCTTCGCCTTCGCCCTCAGACG
AGTCGGATCTCCCTTTGGGCCGCCTCCCCGCGTCGACTTTAAGACCAATGACTTACAAGGCAGCTGTAGA
TCTTAGCCACTTTTTAAAAGAAAAGGGGGGACTGGAAGGGCTAATTCACTCCCAACGAAGACAAGATCTG
CTTTTTGCTTGTACTGGGTCTCTCTGGTTAGACCAGATCTGAGCCTGGGAGCTCTCTGGCTAACTAGGGA
ACCCACTGCTTAAGCCTCAATAAAGCTTGCCTTGAGTGCTTCAAGTAGTGTGTGCCCGTCTGTTGTGTGA
CTCTGGTAACTAGAGATCCCTCAGACCCTTTTAGTCAGTGTGGAAAATCTCTAGCAGTACGTATAGTAGT
TCATGTCATCTTATTATTCAGTATTTATAACTTGCAAAGAAATGAATATCAGAGAGTGAGAGGAACTTGT
TTATTGCAGCTTATAATGGTTACAAATAAAGCAATAGCATCACAAATTTCACAAATAAAGCATTTTTTTC
ACTGCATTCTAGTTGTGGTTTGTCCAAACTCATCAATGTATCTTATCATGTCTGGCTCTAGCTATCCCGC
CCCTAACTCCGCCCATCCCGCCCCTAACTCCGCCCAGTTCCGCCCATTCTCCGCCCCATGGCTGACTAAT
TTTTTTTATTTATGCAGAGGCCGAGGCCGCCTCGGCCTCTGAGCTATTCCAGAAGTAGTGAGGAGGCTTT
TTTGGAGGCCTAGGGACGTACCCAATTCGCCCTATAGTGAGTCGTATTACGCGCGCTCACTGGCCGTCGT
TTTACAACGTCGTGACTGGGAAAACCCTGGCGTTACCCAACTTAATCGCCTTGCAGCACATCCCCCTTTC
GCCAGCTGGCGTAATAGCGAAGAGGCCCGCACCGATCGCCCTTCCCAACAGTTGCGCAGCCTGAATGGCG
AATGGG
[124 nt withheld, positions 3367-3490]
C
[91 nt withheld, positions 3492-3582]
A
[49 nt withheld, positions 3584-3632]
CCTTTGACGTTGGAGTCCACGTTCTTT
[37 nt withheld, positions 3660-3696]
ACCCTATCTCGGTCTATTCTTTTGATTTATAAGGGATTTTGCCGATTTCGGCCTATTGGTTAAAAAATGA
GCTGATTTAACAAAAATTTAACGCGAATTTTAACAAAATATTAACGCTTACAATTTAGGTGGCACTTTTC
GGGGAAATGTGCGCGGAACCCCTATTTGTTTATTTTTCTAAATACATTCAAATATGTATCCGCTCATGAG
ACAATAACCCTGATAAATGCTTCAATAATATTGAAAAAGGAAGAGTATGAGTATTCAACATTTCCGTGTC
GCCCTTATTCCCTTTTTTGCGGCATTTTGCCTTCCTGTTTTTGCTCACCCAGAAACGCTGGTGAAAGTAA
AAGATGCTGAAGATCAGTTGGGTGCACGAGTGGGTTACATCGAACTGGATCTCAACAGCGGTAAGATCCT
TGAGAGTTTTCGCCCCGAAGAACGTTTTCCAATGATGAGCACTTTTAAAGTTCTGCTATGTGGCGCGGTA
TTATCCCGTATTGACGCCGGGCAAGAGCAACTCGGTCGCCGCATACACTATTCTCAGAATGACTTGGTTG
AGTACTCACCAGTCACAGAAAAGCATCTTACGGATGGCATGACAGTAAGAGAATTATGCAGTGCTGCCAT
AACCATGAGTGATAACACTGCGGCCAACTTACTTCTGACAACGATCGGAGGACCGAAGGAGCTAACCGCT
TTTTTGCACAACATGGGGGATCATGTAACTCGCCTTGATCGTTGGGAACCGGAGCTGAATGAAGCCATAC
CAAACGACGAGCGTGACACCACGATGCCTGTAGCAATGGCAACAACGTTGCGCAAACTATTAACTGGCGA
ACTACTTACTCTAGCTTCCCGGCAACAATTAATAGACTGGATGGAGGCGGATAAAGTTGCAGGACCACTT
CTGCGCTCGGCCCTTCCGGCTGGCTGGTTTATTGCTGATAAATCTGGAGCCGGTGAGCGTGGGTCTCGCG
GTATCATTGCAGCACTGGGGCCAGATGGTAAGCCCTCCCGTATCGTAGTTATCTACACGACGGGGAGTCA
GGCAACTATGGATGAACGAAATAGACAGATCGCTGAGATAGGTGCCTCACTGATTAAGCATTGGTAACTG
TCAGACCAAGTTTACTCATATATACTTTAGATTGATTTAAAACTTCATTTTTAATTTAAAAGGATCTAGG
TGAAGATCCTTTTTGATAATCTCATGACCAAAATCCCTTAACGTGAGTTTTCGTTCCACTGAGCGTCAGA
CCCCGTAGAAAAGATCAAAGGATCTTCTTGAGATCCTTTTTTTCTGCGCGTAATCTGCTGCTTGCAAACA
AAAAAACCACCGCTACCAGCGGTGGTTTGTTTGCCGGATCAAGAGCTACCAACTCTTTTTCCGAAGGTAA
CTGGCTTCAGCAGAGCGCAGATACCAAATACTGTTCTTCTAGTGTAGCCGTAGTTAGGCCACCACTTCAA
GAACTCTGTAGCACCGCCTACATACCTCGCTCTGCTAATCCTGTTACCAGTGGCTGCTGCCAGTGGCGAT
AAGTCGTGTCTTACCGGGTTGGACTCAAGACGATAGTTACCGGATAAGGCGCAGCGGTCGGGCTGAACGG
GGGGTTCGTGCACACAGCCCAGCTTGGAGCGAACGACCTACACCGAACTGAGATACCTACAGCGTGAGCT
ATGAGAAAGCGCCACGCTTCCCGAAGGGAGAAAGGCGGACAGGTATCCGGTAAGCGGCAGGGTCGGAACA
GGAGAGCGCACGAGGGAGCTTCCAGGGGGAAACGCCTGGTATCTTTATAGTCCTGTCGGGTTTCGCCACC
TCTGACTTGAGCGTCGATTTTTGTGATGCTCGTCAGGGGGGCGGAGCCTATGGAAAAACGCCAGCAACGC
GGCCTTTTTACGGTTCCTGGCCTTTTGCTGGCCTTTTGCTCACATGTTCTTTCCTGCGTTATCCCCTGAT
TCTGTGGATAACCGTATTACCGCCTTTGAGTGAGCTGATACCGCTCGCCGCAGCCGAACGACCGAGCGCA
GCGAGTCAGTGAGCGAGGAAGCGGAAGAGCGCCCAATACGCAAACCGCCTCTCCCCGCGCGTTGGCCGAT
TCATTAATGCAGCTGGCACGACAGGTTTCCCGACTGGAAAGCGGGCAGTGAGCGCAACGCAATTAATGTG
AGTTAGCTCACTCATTAGGCACCCCAGGCTTTACACTTTATGCTTCCGGCTCGTATGTTGTGTGGAATTG
TGAGCGGATAACAATTTCACACAGGAAACAGCTATGACCATGATTACGCCAAGCGCGCAATTAACCCTCA
CTAAAGGGAACAAAAGCTGGAGCTGCAAGCTTAATGTAGTCTTATGCAATACTCTTGTAGTCTTGCAACA
TGGTAACGATGAGTTAGCAACATGCCTTACAAGGAGAGAAAAAGCACCGTGCATGCCGATTGGTGGAAGT
AAGGTGGTACGATCGTGCCTTATTAGGAAGGCAACAGACGGGTCTGACATGGATTGGACGAACCACTGAA
TTGCCGCATTGCAGAGATATTGTATTTAAGTGCCTAGCTCGATACATAAACGGGTCTCTCTGGTTAGACC
AGATCTGAGCCTGGGAGCTCTCTGGCTAACTAGGGAACCCACTGCTTAAGCCTCAATAAAGCTTGCCTTG
AGTGCTTCAAGTAGTGTGTGCCCGTCTGTTGTGTGACTCTGGTAACTAGAGATCCCTCAGACCCTTTTAG
TCAGTGTGGAAAATCTCTAGCAGTGGCGCCCGAACAGGGACTTGAAAGCGAAAGGGAAACCAGAGGAGCT
CTCTCGACGCAGGACTCGGCTTGCTGAAGCGCGCACGGCAAGAGGCGAGGGGCGGCGACTGGTGAGTACG
CCAAAAATTTTGACTAGCGGAGGCTAGAAGGAGAGAGATGGGTGCGAGAGCGTCAGTATTAAGCGGGGGA
GAATTAGATCGCGATGGGAAAAAATTCGGTTAAGGCCAGGGGGAAAGAAAAAATATAAATTAAAACATAT
AGTATGGGCAAGCAGGGAGCTAGAACGATTCGCAGTTAATCCTGGCCTGTTAGAAACATCAGAAGGCTGT
AGACAAATACTGGGACAGCTACAACCATCCCTTCAGACAGGATCAGAAGAACTTAGATCATTATATAATA
CAGTAGCAACCCTCTATTGTGTGCATCAAAGGATAGAGATAAAAGACACCAAGGAAGCTTTAGACAAGAT
AGAGGAAGAGCAAAACAAAAGTAAGACCACCGCACAGCAAGCGGCCGCTGATCTTCAGACCTGGAGGAGG
AGATATGAGGGACAATTGGAGAAGTGAATTATATAAATATAAAGTAGTAAAAATTGAACCATTAGGAGTA
GCACCCACCAAGGCAAAGAGAAGAGTGGTGCAGAGAGAAAAAAGAGCAGTGGGAATAGGAGCTTTGTTCC
TTGGGTTCTTGGGAGCAGCAGGAAGCACTATGGGCGCAGCGTCAATGACGCTGACGGTACAGGCCAGACA
ATTATTGTCTGGTATAGTGCAGCAGCAGAACAATTTGCTGAGGGCTATTGAGGCGCAACAGCATCTGTTG
CAACTCACAGTCTGGGGCATCAAGCAGCTCCAGGCAAGAATCCTGGCTGTGGAAAGATACCTAAAGGATC
AACAGCTCCTGGGGATTTGGGGTTGCTCTGGAAAACTCATTTGCACCACTGCTGTGCCTTGGAATGCTAG
TTGGAGTAATAAATCTCTGGAACAGATTTGGAATCACACGACCTGGATGGAGTGGGACAGAGAAATTAAC
AATTACACAAGCTTAATACACTCCTTAATTGAAGAATCGCAAAACCAGCAAGAAAAGAATGAACAAGAAT
TATTGGAATTAGATAAATGGGCAAGTTTGTGGAATTGGTTTAACATAACAAATTGGCTGTGGTATATAAA
ATTATTCATAATGATAGTAGGAGGCTTGGTAGGTTTAAGAATAGTTTTTGCTGTACTTTCTATAGTGAAT
AGAGTTAGGCAGGGATATTCACCATTATCGTTTCAGACCCACCTCCCAACCCCGAGGGGACCCAGAGAGG
GCCTATTTCCCATGATTCCTTCATATTTGCATATACGATACAAGGCTGTTAGAGAGATAATTAGAATTAA
TTTGACTGTAAACACAAAGATATTAGTACAAAATACGTGACGTAGAAAGTAATAATTTCTTGGGTAGTTT
GCAGTTTTAAAATTATGTTTTAAAATGGACTATCATATGCTTACCGTAACTTGAAAGTATTTCGATTTCT
TGGCTTTATATATCTTGTGGAAAGGACGAAACACCGAGGAAGGAAACATGGAACTCGTTTTAGAGCTAGA
AATAGCAAGTTAAAATAAGGCTAGTCCGTTATCAACTTGAAAAAGTGGCACCGAGTCGGTGCTTTTTTAA
GCTTGGCGTAACTAGATCTTGAGACAAATGGCAGTATTCATCCACAATTTTAAAAGAAAAGGGGGGATTG
GGGGGTACAGTGCAGGGGAAAGAATAGTAGACATAATAGCAACAGACATACAAACTAAAGAATTACAAAA
ACAAATTACAAAAATTCAAAATTTTCGGGTTTATTACAGGGACAGCAGAGATCCACTTTGGCGCCGGCTC
GAGGGGG
Features (pLannotate 1.2.2; 29 found; start..end, strand, type, name):
     14..80      +  CDS            small t antigen (fragment): SV40 (simian virus 40) small t antigen
    106..317     +  promoter       EF-1α core promoter: core promoter for human elongation factor EF-1α
    318..1256    +  intron         EF-1α intron A: intron upstream of the start codon of human EF-1α
   1278..1877    +  CDS            PuroR (fragment): puromycin N-acetyltransferase; pac from Streptomyces; confers resistance to puromycin
   1893..2481    +  misc_feature   WPRE: woodchuck hepatitis virus posttranscriptional regulatory element
   2532..2551    +  misc_feature   cPPT/CTS (fragment): central polypurine tract and central termination sequence of HIV-1
   2553..2786    +  LTR            3' LTR (ΔU3): self-inactivating 3' long terminal repeat (LTR) from HIV-1
   2864..2985    +  polyA_signal   SV40 poly(A) signal: SV40 polyadenylation signal
   3025..3160    +  rep_origin     SV40 ori: SV40 origin of replication
   3181..3199    -  promoter       T7 promoter: promoter for bacteriophage T7 RNA polymerase
   3207..3362    +  CDS            lacZα (fragment): LacZα fragment of β-galactosidase; lacZ fragment
   3367..3795    +  rep_origin     f1 ori (sequence partly withheld): f1 bacteriophage origin of replication; arrow indicates direction of (+) strand synthesis
   3848..3952    +  promoter       AmpR promoter: bla
   3953..4813    +  CDS            AmpR: β-lactamase; bla; confers resistance to ampicillin, carbenicillin, and related antibiotics
   4984..5572    +  rep_origin     ori: high-copy-number ColE1/pMB1/pBR322/pUC origin of replication
   5755..5847    +  CDS            lacI (fragment): lac repressor; lacI; The lac repressor binds to the lac operator to inhibit transcription in E. coli. This inhibition can be relieved by adding lactose or isopropyl-β-D-thiogalactopyranoside (IPTG).
   5860..5881    +  protein_bind   CAP binding site: CAP binding activates transcription in the presence of cAMP. E. coli catabolite activator protein
   5896..5926    +  promoter       lac promoter: promoter for the E. coli lac operon
   5934..5950    +  protein_bind   lac operator: The lac repressor binds to the lac operator to inhibit transcription in E. coli. This inhibition can be relieved by adding lactose or isopropyl-β-D-thiogalactopyranoside (IPTG). lac repressor encoded by lacI
   5995..6013    +  promoter       T3 promoter: promoter for bacteriophage T3 RNA polymerase
   6041..6267    +  promoter       RSV promoter: Rous sarcoma virus enhancer/promoter
   6268..6448    +  LTR            5' LTR (truncated): truncated 5' long terminal repeat (LTR) from HIV-1
   6495..6620    +  misc_feature   HIV-1 Ψ: packaging signal of human immunodeficiency virus type 1
   6604..6967    +  CDS            HIV-1 gag (fragment): gag protein from human immunodeficiency virus 1; gag
   7113..7346    +  misc_feature   RRE: The Rev response element (RRE) of HIV-1 allows for Rev-dependent mRNA export from the nucleus to the cytoplasm.
   7723..7749    +  CDS            Rev (fragment): human immunodeficiency virus 1 (HIV-1) Rev protein; rev; enhances nuclear export of unspliced and incompletely spliced viral mRNAs
   7753..7993    +  promoter       U6 promoter: RNA polymerase III promoter for human U6 snRNA
   8023..8098    +  misc_RNA       gRNA scaffold: guide RNA scaffold for the Streptococcus pyogenes CRISPR/Cas9 system
   8154..8271    +  misc_feature   cPPT/CTS: central polypurine tract and central termination sequence of HIV-1
