[The description below was written by a language model from this plasmid's Addgene catalogue record and pLannotate feature annotations shown in this document.]
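Description:
PRKCA gRNA (BRDN0001145588) is a third-generation lentiviral CRISPR guide plasmid built on the lentiGuide-Puro backbone and designed to target human PRKCA, the gene encoding protein kinase C alpha. In bacteria it is maintained at high copy through a ColE1/pUC-type origin and selected with ampicillin via the β-lactamase gene. The backbone also carries an f1 origin, an SV40 origin and poly(A) signal, and remnants of lac and T7/T3 cloning-vector elements.

The lentiviral transfer cassette starts with an RSV promoter fused to a truncated HIV-1 5' LTR, which allows Tat-independent production of the genomic RNA. This is followed by the Ψ packaging signal with a partial gag sequence, the Rev response element for nuclear export of the unspliced transcript, and a cPPT/CTS. The cassette ends in a ΔU3 self-inactivating 3' LTR. Between the LTRs sit two expression units. A human U6 RNA polymerase III promoter drives the PRKCA-specific spacer joined to the Streptococcus pyogenes Cas9 guide RNA scaffold. Downstream, an EF-1α core promoter with its intron A drives puromycin N-acetyltransferase for selection of transduced mammalian cells, and a WPRE follows to enhance transcript expression.

The plasmid does not encode Cas9, so it must be paired with a separate Cas9 vector such as lentiCas9-Blast or used in cells that already express the nuclease. The guide was designed against a PRKCA RefSeq transcript and belongs to a human kinome gRNA collection associated with work on optimised sgRNA design. It is suited to Cas9-mediated disruption of PRKCA in human cells after lentiviral delivery and puromycin selection.
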