Addgene plasmid #75926: PRKCA gRNA (BRDN0001145588)
Purpose: 3rd generation lentiviral gRNA plasmid targeting human PRKCA
Depositing lab: John Doench & David Root. Depositing organization: Broad Institute. Publication: Optimized sgRNA design to maximize activity and minimize off-target effects of CRISPR-Cas9. Doench JG, Fusi N, Sullender M, Hegde M, Vaimberg EW, Donovan KF, Smith I, Tothova Z, Wilen C, Orchard R, Virgin HW, Listgarten J, Root DE. Nat Biotechnol. 2016 Jan 18. doi: 10.1038/nbt.3437. PubMed 26780180.
Backbone
  Vector backbone: lentiGuide-Puro
  Backbone manufacturer: Zhang Lab (Addgene plasmid # 52963)
  Vector type: Mammalian Expression, Lentiviral, CRISPR
  Selectable markers: Puromycin
Growth in bacteria
  Bacterial resistance: Ampicillin, 100 μg/mL
  Growth temperature: 37°C
  Growth strain: DH5alpha
  Copy number: High Copy
Gene/Insert
  Gene/Insert name: PRKCA (alt names: PRKCA; NM_002737.2)
  gRNA/shRNA sequence: AGGAAGGAAACATGGAACTC
  Species: H. sapiens (human)
  Entrez Gene: PRKCA (a.k.a. AAG6, PKC-alpha, PKCA, PKCI+/-, PKCalpha, PRKACA)
  Promoter: hU6
  Cloning method: Unknown
  Sequencing primers: 5′ U6-F; 3′ pS2-R
Terms and licenses: Academic/Nonprofit Terms; Industry Terms: Not Available to Industry
Depositor comments: The gRNA was designed to target the following Genbank reference sequence(s): NM_002737.2. Note that this plasmid does NOT contain Cas9. It should be used in conjunction with lentiCas9-Blast (Addgene #52962) or otherwise with cell lines already expressing Cas9. Browse the full kinome gRNA library at http://www.addgene.org/pooled-library/broadgpp-human-kinome/ or visit http://www.broadinstitute.org/rnai/public/ for detailed protocols and information.
How to cite: PRKCA gRNA (BRDN0001145588) was a gift from John Doench & David Root (Addgene plasmid # 75926 ; http://n2t.net/addgene:75926 ; RRID:Addgene_75926)
