>Addgene plasmid #75926 | PRKCA gRNA (BRDN0001145588) | depositor partial sequence | sequence record 143386 | Target Sequence
AGGAAGGAAACATGGAACTC
