>Addgene plasmid #75926 | PRKCA gRNA (BRDN0001145588) | addgene partial sequence | sequence record 184839 | hU6-F
ACGTGACGTAGAAAGTAATAATTTCTTGGGTAGTTTGCAGTTTTAAAATTATGTTTTAAAATGGACTATC
ATATGCTTACCGTAACTTGAAAGTATTTCGATTTCTTGGCTTTATATATCTTGTGGAAAGGACGAAACAC
CGAGGAAGGAAACATGGAACTCGTTTTAGAGCTAGAAATAGCAAGTTAAAATAAGGCTAGTCCGTTATCA
ACTTGAAAAAGTGGCACCGAGTCGGTGCTTTTTTAAGCTTGGCGTAACTAGATCTTGAGACAAATGGCAG
TATTCATCCACAATTTTAAAAGAAAAGGGGGGATTGGGGGGTACAGTGCAGGGGAAAGAATAGTAGACAT
AATAGCAACAGACATACAAACTAAAGAATTACAAAAACAAATTACAAAAATTCAAAATTTTCGGGTTTAT
TACAGGGACAGCAGAGATCCACTTTGGCGCCGGCTCGAGGGGGCCCGGGTGCAAAGATGGATAAAGTTTT
AAACAGAGAGGAATCTTTGCAGCTAATGGACCTTCTAGGTCTTGAAAGGAGTGGGAATTGGCTCCGGTGC
CCGTCAGTGG
